>Addgene plasmid #128210 | pFH113 | addgene full sequence | sequence record 252904 | Addgene NGS Result
TCGCGCGTTTCGGTGATGACGGTGAAAACCTCTGACACATGCAGCTCCCGGACGTCATTGTCGATGGTCT
CAAAGCAACAAAGCACCAGTGGTCTAGTGGTAGAATAGTACCCTGCCACGGTACAGACCCGGGTTCGATT
CCCGGCTGGTGCATTGTCTTCGCAGCTGGCACGACAGGTTTCCCGACTGGAAAGCGGGCAGTGAGCGCAA
CGCAATTAATGTGAGTTAGCTCACTCATTAGGCACCCCAGGCTTTACACTTTATGCTTCCGGCTCGTATG
TTGTGTGGAATTGTGAGCGGATAACAATTTCACACAGGAAACAGCTATGACCATGATTACGCCAAGCTTG
CATGCCTGCAGGTCGACTCTAGAGGATCCCCGGGTACCGAGCTCGAATTCACTGGCCGTCGTTTTACAAC
GTCGTGACTGGGAAAACCCTGGCGTTACCCAACTTAATCGCCTTGCAGCACATCCCCCTTTCGCCAGCTG
GCGTAATAGCGAAGAGGCCCGCACCGATCGCCCTTCCCAACAGTTGCGCAGCCTGAATGGCGAATGGCGC
CTGATGCGGTATTTTCTCCTTACGCATCTGTGCGGTATTTCACACCGCATATGGTGCACTCTCAGTACAA
TCTGCTCTGATGCCGCATAGTTAAGCCAGCCCCGACACCCGCCAACACCCGCTGACGCGCCCTGACGGGC
TTGTCTGCTCCCGGCATCCGCTTACAGACAAGCTGTGACGAAGACAAGTTTCAGAGCTATGCTGGAAACA
GCATAGCAAGTTGAAATTGAGACCATCATTGTCACATGTGAGCAAAAGGCCAGCAAAAGGCCAGGAACCG
TAAAAAGGCCGCGTTGCTGGCGTTTTTCCATAGGCTCCGCCCCCCTGACGAGCATCACAAAAATCGACGC
TCAAGTCAGAGGTGGCGAAACCCGACAGGACTATAAAGATACCAGGCGTTTCCCCCTGGAAGCTCCCTCG
TGCGCTCTCCTGTTCCGACCCTGCCGCTTACCGGATACCTGTCCGCCTTTCTCCCTTCGGGAAGCGTGGC
GCTTTCTCATAGCTCACGCTGTAGGTATCTCAGTTCGGTGTAGGTCGTTCGCTCCAAGCTGGGCTGTGTG
CACGAACCCCCCGTTCAGCCCGACCGCTGCGCCTTATCCGGTAACTATCGTCTTGAGTCCAACCCGGTAA
GACACGACTTATCGCCACTGGCAGCAGCCACTGGTAACAGGATTAGCAGAGCGAGGTATGTAGGCGGTGC
TACAGAGTTCTTGAAGTGGTGGCCTAACTACGGCTACACTAGAAGAACAGTATTTGGTATCTGCGCTCTG
CTGAAGCCAGTTACCTTCGGAAAAAGAGTTGGTAGCTCTTGATCCGGCAAACAAACCACCGCTGGTAGCG
GTGGTTTTTTTGTTTGCAAGCAGCAGATTACGCGCAGAAAAAAAGGATCTCAAGAAGATCCTTTGATCTT
TTCTACGGGGTCTGACGCTCAGTGGAACGAAAACTCACGTTAAGGGATTTTGGTCATGAGATTATCAAAA
AGGATCTTCACCTAGATCCTTTTAAATTAAAAATGAAGTTTTAAATCAAGCCCAATCTGAATAATGTTAC
AACCAATTAACCAATTCTGATTAGAAAAACTCATCGAGCATCAAATGAAACTGCAATTTATTCATATCAG
GATTATCAATACCATATTTTTGAAAAAGCCGTTTCTGTAATGAAGGAGAAAACTCACCGAGGCAGTTCCA
TAGGATGGCAAGATCCTGGTATCGGTCTGCGATTCCGACTCGTCCAACATCAATACAACCTATTAATTTC
CCCTCGTCAAAAATAAGGTTATCAAGTGAGAAATCACCATGAGTGACGACTGAATCCGGTGAGAATGGCA
AAAGTTTATGCATTTCTTTCCAGACTTGTTCAACAGGCCAGCCATTACGCTCGTCATCAAAATCACTCGC
ATCAACCAAACCGTTATTCATTCGTGATTGCGCCTGAGCGAGACGAAATACGCGATCGCTGTTAAAAGGA
CAATTACAAACAGGAATCGAATGCAACCGGCGCAGGAACACTGCCAGCGCATCAACAATATTTTCACCTG
AATCAGGATATTCTTCTAATACCTGGAATGCTGTTTTTCCGGGGATCGCAGTGGTGAGTAACCATGCATC
ATCAGGAGTACGGATAAAATGCTTGATGGTCGGAAGAGGCATAAATTCCGTCAGCCAGTTTAGTCTGACC
ATCTCATCTGTAACATCATTGGCAACGCTACCTTTGCCATGTTTCAGAAACAACTCTGGCGCATCGGGCT
TCCCATACAAGCGATAGATTGTCGCACCTGATTGCCCGACATTATCGCGAGCCCATTTATACCCATATAA
ATCAGCATCCATGTTGGAATTTAATCGCGGCCTCGACGTTTCCCGTTGAATATGGCTCATAACACCCCTT
GTATTACTGTTTATGTAAGCAGACAGTTTTATTGTTCATGATGATATATTTTTATCTTGTGCAATGTAAC
ATCAGAGATTTTGAGACACGGGCCAGAGCTGCA
Features (pLannotate 1.2.2; 12 found; start..end, strand, type, name):
     82..152     +  ncRNA          tRNA: Accession: RF00005 - tRNA
    162..204     +  CDS            lacI (fragment): lac repressor; lacI; The lac repressor binds to the lac operator to inhibit transcription in E. coli. This inhibition can be relieved by adding lactose or isopropyl-β-D-thiogalactopyranoside (IPTG).
    217..238     +  protein_bind   CAP binding site: CAP binding activates transcription in the presence of cAMP. E. coli catabolite activator protein
    253..283     +  promoter       lac promoter: promoter for the E. coli lac operon
    291..307     +  protein_bind   lac operator: The lac repressor binds to the lac operator to inhibit transcription in E. coli. This inhibition can be relieved by adding lactose or isopropyl-β-D-thiogalactopyranoside (IPTG). lac repressor encoded by lacI
    344..400     -  misc_feature   MCS: pUC18/19 multiple cloning site
    397..554     +  CDS            lacZα (fragment): LacZα fragment of β-galactosidase; lacZ fragment
    560..659     -  misc_feature   bom (fragment): basis of mobility region from pBR322
    766..787     +  misc_RNA       tracrRNA (fragment): trans-activating CRISPR RNA for the Streptococcus pyogenes CRISPR/Cas9 system
    865..1453    -  rep_origin     ori: high-copy-number ColE1/pMB1/pBR322/pUC origin of replication
   1631..2440    -  CDS            KanR: aminoglycoside phosphotransferase; aph(3')-Ia; confers resistance to kanamycin in bacteria or G418 (Geneticin®) in eukaryotes
   2547..35      +  CDS            rop (fragment) (across the origin): Rop protein, which maintains plasmids at low copy number; rop
