[The description below was written by a language model from this plasmid's Addgene catalogue record and pLannotate feature annotations shown in this document.]
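Description:
pFH113 is a small (about 2.5 kb) cloning module from a modular plant genome-editing toolkit, built in the GenScript pUC57-Kan-mini backbone. It is propagated in E. coli as a high-copy plasmid through a ColE1/pUC-type origin and selected with kanamycin via the aph(3')-Ia (KanR) gene. Short fragments annotated as rop and bom are backbone remnants with no evident role in the construct's function.

The synthetic insert supplies an improved single guide RNA scaffold for the first position of a polycistronic tRNA-gRNA array, and the record specifies that it is to be combined with a separate TaU3 promoter module (pFH31). The plasmid itself therefore carries no plant promoter in the annotation. The feature table shows a tRNA element followed by a lac promoter/operator region with a CAP binding site, a pUC-type multiple cloning site and a lacZα fragment, and then a short match to the Streptococcus pyogenes tracrRNA, which corresponds to part of the sgRNA scaffold. This layout is consistent with a lacZα cassette serving as a replaceable placeholder between the tRNA and the scaffold, allowing blue/white screening when a guide spacer is inserted, although the record does not explicitly describe the cloning mechanism or the restriction sites involved.

In tRNA-gRNA arrays, several guides are transcribed as a single RNA and released by endogenous tRNA-processing enzymes, allowing multiplexed Cas9 targeting from one promoter. pFH113 is thus an intermediate building block for assembling multiplex guide expression units for plants, rather than a finished expression vector. The nature of the scaffold improvement is not stated in the record.
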