Addgene plasmid #128210: pFH113
Purpose: improved sgRNA backbone for tRNA-gRNA array, Position 1, combine with TaU3 promoter module (pFH31)
Depositing lab: Vladimir Nekrasov. Depositing organization: Rothamsted Research. Publication: A modular cloning toolkit for genome editing in plants. Hahn F, Korolev A, Sanjurjo Loures L, Nekrasov V. BMC Plant Biol. 2020 Apr 23;20(1):179. doi: 10.1186/s12870-020-02388-2. PubMed 32326901.
Backbone
  Vector backbone: pUC57-Kan-mini
  Backbone manufacturer: GenScript
  Vector type: Plant Expression, CRISPR, Synthetic Biology
Growth in bacteria
  Bacterial resistance: Kanamycin, 50 μg/mL
  Growth temperature: 37°C
  Growth strain: DH5alpha
  Copy number: High Copy
Gene/Insert
  Gene/Insert name: improved sgRNA backbone for tRNA-gRNA array, Position 1, combine with TaU3 promoter module (pFH31)
  Species: Synthetic
Terms and licenses: Academic/Nonprofit Terms; Industry Terms: Not Available to Industry
How to cite: pFH113 was a gift from Vladimir Nekrasov (Addgene plasmid # 128210 ; http://n2t.net/addgene:128210 ; RRID:Addgene_128210)
